Addgene plasmid #196900: pTol2-nbt300 2n-KalNFB-3xmir1T-syt2a
Purpose: zebrafish expression
Depositing lab: Reinhard Köster. Depositing organization: Technische Universitaet Braunschweig.
Backbone
  Vector backbone: pTol2-MCS
  Vector type: Zebrafish expression
Growth in bacteria
  Bacterial resistance: Ampicillin, 100 μg/mL
  Growth temperature: 37°C
  Growth strain: DH5alpha
  Copy number: High Copy
Gene/Insert
  Gene/Insert name: nbt300 2n-KalNFB-3xmir1T-syt2a
  Species: Synthetic
  Cloning method: Restriction Enzyme; 5′ cloning site uknown (unknown if destroyed); 3′ cloning site uknown (unknown if destroyed)
Terms and licenses: Academic/Nonprofit Terms; Industry Terms: Not Available to Industry
How to cite: pTol2-nbt300 2n-KalNFB-3xmir1T-syt2a was a gift from Reinhard Köster (Addgene plasmid # 196900 ; http://n2t.net/addgene:196900 ; RRID:Addgene_196900)
