[The description below was written by a language model from this plasmid's Addgene catalogue record and pLannotate feature annotations shown in this document.]
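Description:
pTol2-nbt300 2n-KalNFB-3xmir1T-syt2a is a 5.9 kb zebrafish expression plasmid built on the pTol2-MCS backbone, a pBluescript-type vector intended for Tol2 transposon-mediated transgenesis. It is propagated in E. coli at high copy from a ColE1/pUC origin and selected with ampicillin through the bla gene and its native promoter. Residual cloning-vector elements (T7 and T3 promoters, an MCS fragment, and the lac promoter/operator region) flank the insert. The automated annotation did not mark the Tol2 terminal repeats themselves, so their presence is inferred from the backbone name rather than from the feature table.

The synthetic insert encodes a Gal4-based transcriptional activator. The annotated parts are a fragment of yeast GAL4, which lies at the start of the open reading frame and so is consistent with the UAS-binding DNA-binding region, followed downstream by the activation domain of human RelA (p65, an NF-κB subunit). This matches the "KalNFB" designation. The sequence between these two annotated segments is not identified in the table. The cassette ends with an SV40 large T antigen fragment and an SV40 polyadenylation signal.

The other components are known only from the construct name. "nbt300 2n" suggests a promoter element upstream of the activator, possibly derived from a neural beta-tubulin regulatory region. "3xmir1T" suggests three miR-1 target sites, which would suppress expression in cells containing that microRNA. "syt2a" suggests sequence from zebrafish synaptotagmin 2a. None of these is annotated or described in the record, so these readings are tentative. The stated purpose is simply zebrafish expression, and the design fits a Gal4/UAS driver for activating UAS-linked transgenes.
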