Features (pLannotate 1.2.2; 14 found; start..end, strand, type, name):
    188..206     +  promoter       T7 promoter: promoter for bacteriophage T7 RNA polymerase
    626..1066    +  CDS            GAL4 (fragment): GAL4_YEAST - Experimental evidence at protein level: Swiss-Prot protein existence level 1. This protein is a positive regulator for the gene expression of the galactose-induced genes such as GAL1, GAL2, GAL7, GAL10, and MEL1 which code for the enzymes used to convert galactose to glucose. It recognizes a 17 base pair sequence in (5'-CGGRNNRCYNYNCNCCG-3') the upstream activating sequence (UAS-G) of these genes. From Saccharomyces cerevisiae (strain ATCC 204508 / S288c) (Baker's yeast).
   1514..1885    +  CDS            RelA (p65) AD: transcriptional activation domain of human RelA, also known as p65 (O'Shea and Perkins, 2008)
   3245..3328    +  CDS            large T antigen (fragment): large T antigen from SV40 (simian virus 40)
   3351..3432    +  polyA_signal   SV40 poly(A) signal: SV40 polyadenylation signal
   3503..3526    -  misc_feature   MCS (fragment): pBluescript multiple cloning site
   3539..3557    -  promoter       T3 promoter: promoter for bacteriophage T3 RNA polymerase
   3817..3833    -  protein_bind   lac operator: The lac repressor binds to the lac operator to inhibit transcription in E. coli. This inhibition can be relieved by adding lactose or isopropyl-β-D-thiogalactopyranoside (IPTG). lac repressor encoded by lacI
   3841..3871    -  promoter       lac promoter: promoter for the E. coli lac operon
   3886..3907    -  protein_bind   CAP binding site: CAP binding activates transcription in the presence of cAMP. E. coli catabolite activator protein
   3920..4012    -  CDS            lacI (fragment): lac repressor; lacI; The lac repressor binds to the lac operator to inhibit transcription in E. coli. This inhibition can be relieved by adding lactose or isopropyl-β-D-thiogalactopyranoside (IPTG).
   4195..4783    -  rep_origin     ori: high-copy-number ColE1/pMB1/pBR322/pUC origin of replication
   4954..5814    -  CDS            AmpR: β-lactamase; bla; confers resistance to ampicillin, carbenicillin, and related antibiotics
   5815..5919    -  promoter       AmpR promoter: bla
>Addgene plasmid #196900 | pTol2-nbt300 2n-KalNFB-3xmir1T-syt2a | addgene full sequence | sequence record 387263 | Addgene NGS Result
CTAAATTGTAAGCGTTAATCCCATATGGGCAGAGGTGTAAAAAGTACTCAAAAATTTTACTCAAGTGAAA
GTACAAGTACTTAGGGAAAATTTTACTCAATTAAAAGTAAAAGTATCTGGCTAGAATCTTACTTGAGTAA
AAGTAAAAAAGTACTCCATTAAAATTGTACTTGAGTATTAGATCCTGTAATACGACTCACTATAGGTTAA
TTAAGACAAAGAATGCAGGTACACGAGCAGCATCCATTTCCATTCCCTCCCTTGTCATTTGATTGGTTCC
CATCCCTACAATGCTCAGGGCCAGTGGCTCCACCCACCATTACATCATCTGAGCCCAGGACCACAGCAAG
TGAATAGGAGAGAGCAGCACCCTCCCCAAGGCGTCACAAGTGTATAAAAGGCAGCAGAAGGAGCCTCTGA
CAGCCCAGATTCTTAGCCGGCTGGAAACCATCGGGGTGTTGCACAAAGGGCAAGTAAAGCAACAAGAAAG
GGCCACACCATCCACTGATTACACCACTGTAAGACTCAACCCAATCAAGCTTGGATCCCTTCAGCACCAA
GGACAGGGCCTCTAGGACACTAGAGGTTTCAGCACCAAGGACAGGGCCTCGAATTCGCCGCCACCATGAA
ACTGCTCTCATCCATCGAGCAAGCCTGCGACATTTGTCGGCTTAAGAAGCTGAAATGCTCCAAGGAAAAG
CCGAAATGTGCCAAATGCCTGAAGAACAATTGGGAATGTCGTTACTCTCCCAAAACCAAGCGAAGTCCAC
TCACAAGGGCTCATCTGACCGAAGTGGAGAGCAGGCTAGAGAGACTGGAACAACTCTTTTTGCTCATCTT
CCCTAGAGAGGACCTTGACATGATCCTCAAGATGGATTCTCTCCAGGATATTAAAGCCCTTTTGACTGGC
TTATTCGTCCAGGACAATGTGAACAAAGACGCTGTGACAGACCGATTGGCAAGTGTCGAGACCGATATGC
CTCTGACACTGAGACAGCACAGAATCAGCGCTACTTCCTCAAGCGAAGAGTCTTCTAACAAGGGACAGAG
ACAGCTGACTGTTTCGAGCAGGTCGAGGCCCATGGAGTTCCAGTACCTGCCAGATACAGACGATCGTCAC
CGGATTGAGGAGAAACGTAAAAGGACATATGAGACCTTCAAGAGCATCATGAAGAAGAGTCCTTTCAGCG
GACCCACCGACCCCCGGCCTCCACCTCGACGCATTGCTGTGCCTTCCCGCAGCTCAGCTTCTGTCCCCAA
GCCAGCACCCCAGCCCTATCCCTTTACGTCATCCCTGAGCACCATCAACTATGATGAGTTTCCCACCATG
GTGTTTCCTTCTGGGCAGATCAGCCAGGCCTCGGCCTTGGCCCCGGCCCCTCCCCAAGTCCTGCCCCAGG
CTCCAGCCCCTGCCCCTGCTCCAGCCATGGTATCAGCTCTGGCCCAGGCCCCAGCCCCTGTCCCAGTCCT
AGCCCCAGGCCCTCCTCAGGCTGTGGCCCCACCTGCCCCCAAGCCCACCCAGGCTGGGGAAGGAACGCTG
TCAGAGGCCCTGCTGCAGCTGCAGTTTGATGATGAAGACCTGGGGGCCTTGCTTGGCAACAGCACAGACC
CAGCTGTGTTCACAGACCTGGCATCCGTCGACAACTCCGAGTTTCAGCAGCTGCTGAACCAGGGCATACC
TGTGGCCCCCCACACAACTGAGCCCATGCTGATGGAGTACCCTGAGGCTATAACTCGCCTAGTGACAGGG
GCCCAGAGGCCCCCCGACCCAGCTCCTGCTCCACTGGGGGCCCCGGGGCTCCCCAATGGCCTCCTTTCAG
GAGATGAAGACTTCTCCTCCATTGCGGACATGGACTTCTCAGCCCTGCTGAGTCAGATCAGCTCCTAATC
TAGCCCTAGGTGTACAGGCGCGCCACTAGTTCTACCTCTCGAGAATCTAGAATACATACTTCTAATCATT
CCATAGCTAATACATACTTCTAATCATTCCATAGCTAATACATACTTCTAATCATTCCATACTAGAACTA
TAGTGAGTCGTAGATCTCGCGCCAACCCGCTCCTCCTCCCTCCCTCCCTCCCTCCCTCCTCTCCTTTATT
CACTTTTCAACATGCACAACACGTCATCAAATCCCCCAATCAGCACTGAATTACAGCCACGGGCCACCAG
ACTGAAGGTGTTAAAGAAGACGATTCGGTCTCATCAGCGGCTAAAACGAGATGAGGGTGAACCGAGAGAG
ACTGTTTCCACAGATGTTCTTGAAGGAGGGCCGGGCTCGTAGGTGCGGTTATTACACATATAAGCTCCCA
TTCACACCTTAAAACATCCAACAGCATTCCAAAGTTTTCCATCGGGGACCAGGGATAGAAAACACTGCCT
CTTCCACTGCCTAATTTAACACATTCCTTCTAGATTATCTCTGGTCATCTAGATGAAATCAGTTCTGTTC
TGTTTGCCGTGTCTGAAAAGACAGTAAAGAGTAATTGAAAAAAAAAATGAATATAGAAAAATGGGGACTG
GAGAGATATTTGGACTAGACGCTCCTGATCCAGCCAGAAGGAACCTTTCAGGTGTCGATTACACTGCCTG
CGAAAACAACCTCTTCTTCCATTCTTCAGTTTCCAGCTGCCGGCTGGCTTCTTCCACTGCCCAACATCCT
AACAAACCCCTGACAAAAAAGGAGACAAGCCTTGAAACATCCTGAAATAAGCAATTCTTAGCTGCCAGGG
ACGTCTTCCTGTTAGCATCAGTGTATTTGTTTCTTTTGCTTTGATTTGTTTTCTTTTTTTATTTTATTTT
CATGGTAAATGTATTCTGCCTGAGCACTTTAAACGAAGGTGTTTTTGTTCCAGTCGATGCTTCGTTTTGA
ACCTGCTTTTATATTTATTAACTTTTGTTGTGTATTTTTAATGTTTAATCTTTAAAGGAATAGTTCACCT
ACACACACACACACACACACACACACACACACAAATGAAATGAAGTCATCATTTACTCACTTTTCTTTCT
TTTAGCTGTGGAGCACAAAACGAGATGTTTTGAAGAATGTTCACGCTGTTGTTTTTCATGCAATTTAAGT
AAACGAAGATCAAGGGATGTTGAGCTATACAAATATTCATTATATGGGCAGCACGGTCGCTGGTTCGAGT
CCCGGCTGGGCCAGTTGGCATTTCTGAGTTTGCATATTCTCCCTGTGTTGGCATGGGTTTCCTCCTGGTG
CTCCGTTTCTCCCACAGTCCACTAGATCATAATCAGCCATACCACATTTGTAGAGGTTTTACTTGCTTTA
AAAAACCTCCCACACCTCCCCCTGAACCTGAAACATAAAATGAATGCAATTGTTGTTGTTAACTTGTTTA
TTGCAGCTTATAATGGTTACAAATAAAGCAATAGCATCACAAATTTCACAAATAAAGCATTTTTTTCACT
GCATTCTAGTTGTGGTTTGTCCAAACTCATCAATGTATCAGGCCTTGGTACCGTTTAAACTTATAAATGC
ATGCGGCCGCCACCGCGGTGGAGCTCCAGCTTTTGTTCCCTTTAGTGAGGGTTAATTGGGCCCAAGTGAT
CTCCAAAAAATAAGTACTTTTTGACTGTAAATAAAATTGTAAGGAGTAAAAAGTACTTTTTTTTCTAAAA
AAATGTAATTAAGTAAAAGTAAAAGTATTGATTTTTAATTGTACTCAAGTAAAGTAAAAATCCCCAAAAA
TAATACTTAAGTACAGTAATCAAGTAAAATTACTCAAGTACTTTACACCTCTGGGTACTGTTTCGCGCTT
GGCGTAATCATGGTCATAGCTGTTTCCTGTGTGAAATTGTTATCCGCTCACAATTCCACACAACATACGA
GCCGGAAGCATAAAGTGTAAAGCCTGGGGTGCCTAATGAGTGAGCTAACTCACATTAATTGCGTTGCGCT
CACTGCCCGCTTTCCAGTCGGGAAACCTGTCGTGCCAGCTGCATTAATGAATCGGCCAACGCGCGGGGAG
AGGCGGTTTGCGTATTGGGCGCTCTTCCGCTTCCTCGCTCACTGACTCGCTGCGCTCGGTCGTTCGGCTG
CGGCGAGCGGTATCAGCTCACTCAAAGGCGGTAATACGGTTATCCACAGAATCAGGGGATAACGCAGGAA
AGAACATGTGAGCAAAAGGCCAGCAAAAGGCCAGGAACCGTAAAAAGGCCGCGTTGCTGGCGTTTTTCCA
TAGGCTCCGCCCCCCTGACGAGCATCACAAAAATCGACGCTCAAGTCAGAGGTGGCGAAACCCGACAGGA
CTATAAAGATACCAGGCGTTTCCCCCTGGAAGCTCCCTCGTGCGCTCTCCTGTTCCGACCCTGCCGCTTA
CCGGATACCTGTCCGCCTTTCTCCCTTCGGGAAGCGTGGCGCTTTCTCATAGCTCACGCTGTAGGTATCT
CAGTTCGGTGTAGGTCGTTCGCTCCAAGCTGGGCTGTGTGCACGAACCCCCCGTTCAGCCCGACCGCTGC
GCCTTATCCGGTAACTATCGTCTTGAGTCCAACCCGGTAAGACACGACTTATCGCCACTGGCAGCAGCCA
CTGGTAACAGGATTAGCAGAGCGAGGTATGTAGGCGGTGCTACAGAGTTCTTGAAGTGGTGGCCTAACTA
CGGCTACACTAGAAGAACAGTATTTGGTATCTGCGCTCTGCTGAAGCCAGTTACCTTCGGAAAAAGAGTT
GGTAGCTCTTGATCCGGCAAACAAACCACCGCTGGTAGCGGTGGTTTTTTTGTTTGCAAGCAGCAGATTA
CGCGCAGAAAAAAAGGATCTCAAGAAGATCCTTTGATCTTTTCTACGGGGTCTGACGCTCAGTGGAACGA
AAACTCACGTTAAGGGATTTTGGTCATGAGATTATCAAAAAGGATCTTCACCTAGATCCTTTTAAATTAA
AAATGAAGTTTTAAATCAATCTAAAGTATATATGAGTAAACTTGGTCTGACAGTTACCAATGCTTAATCA
GTGAGGCACCTATCTCAGCGATCTGTCTATTTCGTTCATCCATAGTTGCCTGACTCCCCGTCGTGTAGAT
AACTACGATACGGGAGGGCTTACCATCTGGCCCCAGTGCTGCAATGATACCGCGAGACCCACGCTCACCG
GCTCCAGATTTATCAGCAATAAACCAGCCAGCCGGAAGGGCCGAGCGCAGAAGTGGTCCTGCAACTTTAT
CCGCCTCCATCCAGTCTATTAATTGTTGCCGGGAAGCTAGAGTAAGTAGTTCGCCAGTTAATAGTTTGCG
CAACGTTGTTGCCATTGCTACAGGCATCGTGGTGTCACGCTCGTCGTTTGGTATGGCTTCATTCAGCTCC
GGTTCCCAACGATCAAGGCGAGTTACATGATCCCCCATGTTGTGCAAAAAAGCGGTTAGCTCCTTCGGTC
CTCCGATCGTTGTCAGAAGTAAGTTGGCCGCAGTGTTATCACTCATGGTTATGGCAGCACTGCATAATTC
TCTTACTGTCATGCCATCCGTAAGATGCTTTTCTGTGACTGGTGAGTACTCAACCAAGTCATTCTGAGAA
TAGTGTATGCGGCGACCGAGTTGCTCTTGCCCGGCGTCAATACGGGATAATACCGCGCCACATAGCAGAA
CTTTAAAAGTGCTCATCATTGGAAAACGTTCTTCGGGGCGAAAACTCTCAAGGATCTTACCGCTGTTGAG
ATCCAGTTCGATGTAACCCACTCGTGCACCCAACTGATCTTCAGCATCTTTTACTTTCACCAGCGTTTCT
GGGTGAGCAAAAACAGGAAGGCAAAATGCCGCAAAAAAGGGAATAAGGGCGACACGGAAATGTTGAATAC
TCATACTCTTCCTTTTTCAATATTATTGAAGCATTTATCAGGGTTATTGTCTCATGAGCGGATACATATT
TGAATGTATTTAGAAAAATAAACAAATAGGGGTTCCGCGCACATTTCCCCGAAAAGTGCCAC
